Addgene plasmid #81373: pDONR223_OR2T33_p.F164V
Purpose: Gateway Donor vector containing OR2T33 , part of the Target Accelerator Plasmid Collection.
Depositing lab: Jesse Boehm & William Hahn & David Root. Depositing organization: Broad Institute. Publication: Systematic Functional Interrogation of Rare Cancer Variants Identifies Oncogenic Alleles. Kim E, Ilic N, Shrestha Y, Zou L, Kamburov A, Zhu C, Yang X, Lubonja R, Tran N, Nguyen C, Lawrence MS, Piccioni F, Bagul M, Doench JG, Chouinard CR, Wu X, Hogstrom L, Natoli T, Tamayo P, Horn H, Corsello SM, Lage K, Root DE, Subramanian A, Golub TR, Getz G, Boehm JS, Hahn WC. Cancer Discov. 2016 Jul;6(7):714-26. doi: 10.1158/2159-8290.CD-16-0160. Epub 2016 May 4. PubMed 27147599.
Backbone
  Vector backbone: pDONR223
  Backbone manufacturer: Invitrogen
  Backbone size w/o insert (bp): 2790
  Vector type: Gateway Entry vector
Growth in bacteria
  Bacterial resistance: Spectinomycin, 50 μg/mL
  Growth temperature: 37°C
  Growth strain: DH5alpha
  Copy number: High Copy
Gene/Insert
  Gene/Insert name: OR2T33
  Species: H. sapiens (human)
  Mutation: F164V
  GenBank ID: NM_001004695.1
  Entrez Gene: OR2T33 (a.k.a. OR1-56)
  Promoter: None
  Cloning method: Gateway Cloning
  Sequencing primers: 5′ M13pUC-fwd; 3′ M13-Rev
Terms and licenses: Academic/Nonprofit Terms; Industry Terms: Not Available to Industry
Depositor comments: Closed state: stop codon immediately follows insert
How to cite: pDONR223_OR2T33_p.F164V was a gift from Jesse Boehm & William Hahn & David Root (Addgene plasmid # 81373 ; http://n2t.net/addgene:81373 ; RRID:Addgene_81373)
