[The description below was written by a language model from this plasmid's Addgene catalogue record and pLannotate feature annotations shown in this document.]
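Description:
pDONR223_OR2T33_p.F164V is a Gateway entry clone built on the Invitrogen pDONR223 backbone and carrying the open reading frame of human OR2T33, an olfactory receptor gene, with the missense substitution F164V. It is propagated in E. coli as a high-copy plasmid from a ColE1/pUC-type origin and is selected with spectinomycin through the aadA (SmR) aminoglycoside adenylyltransferase gene, which sits downstream of a fragment of a class 1 integron Pc promoter. Short remnants of lacZα, lacI and a gentamicin resistance gene are also annotated, along with rrnB T1 and T2 terminators, which are commonly placed to shield a cloning region from read-through transcription.

The insert lies between two attL-type recombination sites, so an LR Clonase reaction can move it into any compatible Gateway destination vector. The automated annotation labels the upstream site attL3 and the downstream one a partial attL2; these calls reflect similarity matching among attL variants. Likewise, the coding region is annotated as a fragment of mouse Olfr56, which appears to be a homology hit to a related olfactory receptor, whereas the catalogue entry identifies the insert as human OR2T33. The entry clone has no promoter for expressing the insert; the only nearby promoter is a T7 promoter beyond the downstream att site, oriented toward the insert on the opposite strand. The clone is in the "closed" configuration, with a stop codon directly after the ORF, so it yields native C-termini and is not suited to C-terminal fusions. It belongs to the Target Accelerator Plasmid Collection, a resource made for systematic functional testing of rare cancer-associated variants.
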