Features (pLannotate 1.2.2; 12 found; start..end, strand, type, name):
     38..74      -  CDS            lacZα (fragment): LacZα fragment of β-galactosidase; lacZ fragment
     91..186     +  protein_bind   attL3: mutant version of attL; recombination site for the Gateway® LR reaction LR Clonase™
    219..1109    +  CDS            Olfr56 (fragment): OLF56_MOUSE - Also known as Mor276-1 From Mus musculus (Mouse).
   1162..1255    -  protein_bind   attL2 (fragment): mutant version of attL; recombination site for the Gateway® LR reaction LR Clonase™
   1273..1291    -  promoter       T7 promoter: promoter for bacteriophage T7 RNA polymerase
   1481..1504    +  promoter       Pc promoter (fragment): intI1 (promoter lies within the coding sequence); class 1 integron promoter
   1680..1736    +  CDS            GmR (fragment): gentamycin acetyltransferase; aacC1; confers resistance to gentamycin
   1743..2534    +  CDS            SmR: aminoglycoside adenylyltransferase (Murphy, 1985); aadA; confers resistance to spectinomycin and streptomycin
   2627..3215    +  rep_origin     ori: high-copy-number ColE1/pMB1/pBR322/pUC origin of replication
   3398..3490    +  CDS            lacI (fragment): lac repressor; lacI; The lac repressor binds to the lac operator to inhibit transcription in E. coli. This inhibition can be relieved by adding lactose or isopropyl-β-D-thiogalactopyranoside (IPTG).
   3545..3572    -  terminator     rrnB T2 terminator: transcription terminator T2 from the E. coli rrnB gene
   3704..3747    +  terminator     rrnB T1 terminator: Escherichia coli rrnB; transcription terminator T1 from the E. coli rrnB gene
>Addgene plasmid #81373 | pDONR223_OR2T33_p.F164V | addgene full sequence | sequence record 167794 | Addgene NGS Result
GGCAGTTCCCTACTCTCGCGTTAACGCTAGCATGGATGTTTTCCCAGTCACGACGTTGTAAAACGACGGC
CAGTCTTAAGCTCGGGCCCCAAATAATGATTTTATTTTGACTGATAGTGACCTGTTCGTTGCAACAAATT
GATGAGCAATGCTTTTTTATAATGCCAACTTTGTACAAAAAAGTTGGCACCATGGAGATGAGAAATACTA
CCCCAGATTTTATTCTCCTAGGACTCTTTAACCACACCAGAGCCCACCAAGTCCTCTTCATGATGGTTCT
GAGTATCGTTTTGACCTCCCTGTTTGGCAATTCCCTCATGATTCTCCTGATTCACTGGGACCACCGGCTC
CACACGCCCATGTACTTCCTCCTGAGCCAACTTTCCCTCATGGACATGATGCTGGTTTCCACCACTGTGC
CCAAAATGGCGGCTGACTACTTGACCGGAAGTAAGGCCATCTCCCGCGCTGGCTGTGGTGTGCAGATCTT
CTTCCTCCCCACACTGGGTGGTGGAGAGTGCTTCCTCTTAGCAGCCATGGCCTATGACCGCTATGCGGCT
GTCTGCCACCCACTCCGATATCCCACTCTCATGAGCTGGCAGCTGTGCCTGAGGATGACCATGTCGTGTT
GGCTCCTGGGTGCAGCTGACGGGCTCCTGCAGGCTGTTGTTACCCTGAGCGTCCCATATTGTGGTGCACA
CGAGATCGATCACTTCTTCTGCGAGACCCCCGTGCTGGTGCGTTTGGCTTGTGCTGACACTTCAGTCTTC
GAAAACGCCATGTACATCTGCTGTGTGTTAATGCTCCTGGTCCCCTTTTCCCTCATCCTGTCCTCCTATG
GTCTCATCCTCGCTGCTGTTCTGCACATGCGCTCTACAGAAGCCCGCAAGAAGGCCTTTGCCACCTGCTC
TTCACATGTGGCTGTGGTGGGACTCTTTTATGGAGCTGCCATTTTTACCTATATGAGACCCAAATCCCAT
AGGTCCACTAACCATGACAAGGTTGTGTCAGCCTTCTATACTATGTTCACCCCTTTACTAAACCCCCTCA
TCTACAGTGTGAAGAACAGTGAGGTGAAGGGAGCCCTGAAACGGTGGCTGGGGACGTGTGTAAACATAAA
ACACCAGCAAAATGAGGCCCACAGGTCAAGATGATTGCCAACTTTCTTGTACAAAGTTGTCATTATAAGA
AAGCATTGCTTATCAATTTGTTGCAACGAACAGGTCACTATCAGTCAAAATAAAATCATTATTTGCCATC
CAGCTGATATCCCCTATAGTGAGTCGTATTACATGGTCATAGCTGTTTCCTGGCAGCTCTGGCCCGTGTC
TCAAAATCTCTGATGTTACATTGCACAAGATAAAAATATATCATCATGCCTCCTCTAGACCAGCCAGGAC
AGAAATGCCTCGACTTCGCTGCTACCCAAGGTTGCCGGGTGACGCACACCGTGGAAACGGATGAAGGCAC
GAACCCAGTGGACATAAGCCTGTTCGGTTCGTAAGCTGTAATGCAAGTAGCGTATGCGCTCACGCAACTG
GTCCAGAACCTTGACCGAACGCAGCGGTGGTAACGGCGCAGTGGCGGTTTTCATGGCTTGTTATGACTGT
TTTTTTGGGGTACAGTCTATGCCTCGGGCATCCAAGCAGCAAGCGCGTTACGCCGTGGGTCGATGTTTGA
TGTTATGGAGCAGCAACGATGTTACGCAGCAGGGCAGTCGCCCTAAAACAAAGTTAAACATTATGAGGGA
AGCGGTGATCGCCGAAGTATCGACTCAACTATCAGAGGTAGTTGGCGTCATCGAGCGCCATCTCGAACCG
ACGTTGCTGGCCGTACATTTGTACGGCTCCGCAGTGGATGGCGGCCTGAAGCCACACAGTGATATTGATT
TGCTGGTTACGGTGACCGTAAGGCTTGATGAAACAACGCGGCGAGCTTTGATCAACGACCTTTTGGAAAC
TTCGGCTTCCCCTGGAGAGAGCGAGATTCTCCGCGCTGTAGAAGTCACCATTGTTGTGCACGACGACATC
ATTCCGTGGCGTTATCCAGCTAAGCGCGAACTGCAATTTGGAGAATGGCAGCGCAATGACATTCTTGCAG
GTATCTTCGAGCCAGCCACGATCGACATTGATCTGGCTATCTTGCTGACAAAAGCAAGAGAACATAGCGT
TGCCTTGGTAGGTCCAGCGGCGGAGGAACTCTTTGATCCGGTTCCTGAACAGGATCTATTTGAGGCGCTA
AATGAAACCTTAACGCTATGGAACTCGCCGCCCGACTGGGCTGGCGATGAGCGAAATGTAGTGCTTACGT
TGTCCCGCATTTGGTACAGCGCAGTAACCGGCAAAATCGCGCCGAAGGATGTCGCTGCCGACTGGGCAAT
GGAGCGCCTGCCGGCCCAGTATCAGCCCGTCATACTTGAAGCTAGACAGGCTTATCTTGGACAAGAAGAA
GATCGCTTGGCCTCGCGCGCAGATCAGTTGGAAGAATTTGTCCACTACGTGAAAGGCGAGATCACCAAGG
TAGTCGGCAAATAACCCTCGAGCCACCCATGACCAAAATCCCTTAACGTGAGTTACGCGTCGTTCCACTG
AGCGTCAGACCCCGTAGAAAAGATCAAAGGATCTTCTTGAGATCCTTTTTTTCTGCGCGTAATCTGCTGC
TTGCAAACAAAAAAACCACCGCTACCAGCGGTGGTTTGTTTGCCGGATCAAGAGCTACCAACTCTTTTTC
CGAAGGTAACTGGCTTCAGCAGAGCGCAGATACCAAATACTGTTCTTCTAGTGTAGCCGTAGTTAGGCCA
CCACTTCAAGAACTCTGTAGCACCGCCTACATACCTCGCTCTGCTAATCCTGTTACCAGTGGCTGCTGCC
AGTGGCGATAAGTCGTGTCTTACCGGGTTGGACTCAAGACGATAGTTACCGGATAAGGCGCAGCGGTCGG
GCTGAACGGGGGGTTCGTGCACACAGCCCAGCTTGGAGCGAACGACCTACACCGAACTGAGATACCTACA
GCGTGAGCTATGAGAAAGCGCCACGCTTCCCGAAGGGAGAAAGGCGGACAGGTATCCGGTAAGCGGCAGG
GTCGGAACAGGAGAGCGCACGAGGGAGCTTCCAGGGGGAAACGCCTGGTATCTTTATAGTCCTGTCGGGT
TTCGCCACCTCTGACTTGAGCGTCGATTTTTGTGATGCTCGTCAGGGGGGCGGAGCCTATGGAAAAACGC
CAGCAACGCGGCCTTTTTACGGTTCCTGGCCTTTTGCTGGCCTTTTGCTCACATGTTCTTTCCTGCGTTA
TCCCCTGATTCTGTGGATAACCGTATTACCGCCTTTGAGTGAGCTGATACCGCTCGCCGCAGCCGAACGA
CCGAGCGCAGCGAGTCAGTGAGCGAGGAAGCGGAAGAGCGCCCAATACGCAAACCGCCTCTCCCCGCGCG
TTGGCCGATTCATTAATGCAGCTGGCACGACAGGTTTCCCGACTGGAAAGCGGGCAGTGAGCGCAACGCA
ATTAATACGCGTACCGCTAGCCAGGAAGAGTTTGTAGAAACGCAAAAAGGCCATCCGTCAGGATGGCCTT
CTGCTTAGTTTGATGCCTGGCAGTTTATGGCGGGCGTCCTGCCCGCCACCCTCCGGGCCGTTGCTTCACA
ACGTTCAAATCCGCTCCCGGCGGATTTGTCCTACTCAGGAGAGCATTCACCGACAAACAACAGATAAAAC
GAAAGGCCCAGTCTTCCGACTGAGCCTTTCGTTTTATTTGATGCCT
