>Addgene plasmid #81373 | pDONR223_OR2T33_p.F164V | depositor partial sequence | sequence record 154692 | Insert sequence
ATGGAGATGAGAAATACTACCCCAGATTTTATTCTCCTAGGACTCTTTAACCACACCAGAGCCCACCAAG
TCCTCTTCATGATGGTTCTGAGTATCGTTTTGACCTCCCTGTTTGGCAATTCCCTCATGATTCTCCTGAT
TCACTGGGACCACCGGCTCCACACGCCCATGTACTTCCTCCTGAGCCAACTTTCCCTCATGGACATGATG
CTGGTTTCCACCACTGTGCCCAAAATGGCGGCTGACTACTTGACCGGAAGTAAGGCCATCTCCCGCGCTG
GCTGTGGTGTGCAGATCTTCTTCCTCCCCACACTGGGTGGTGGAGAGTGCTTCCTCTTAGCAGCCATGGC
CTATGACCGCTATGCGGCTGTCTGCCACCCACTCCGATATCCCACTCTCATGAGCTGGCAGCTGTGCCTG
AGGATGACCATGTCGTGTTGGCTCCTGGGTGCAGCTGACGGGCTCCTGCAGGCTGTTGTTACCCTGAGCG
TCCCATATTGTGGTGCACACGAGATCGATCACTTCTTCTGCGAGACCCCCGTGCTGGTGCGTTTGGCTTG
TGCTGACACTTCAGTCTTCGAAAACGCCATGTACATCTGCTGTGTGTTAATGCTCCTGGTCCCCTTTTCC
CTCATCCTGTCCTCCTATGGTCTCATCCTCGCTGCTGTTCTGCACATGCGCTCTACAGAAGCCCGCAAGA
AGGCCTTTGCCACCTGCTCTTCACATGTGGCTGTGGTGGGACTCTTTTATGGAGCTGCCATTTTTACCTA
TATGAGACCCAAATCCCATAGGTCCACTAACCATGACAAGGTTGTGTCAGCCTTCTATACTATGTTCACC
CCTTTACTAAACCCCCTCATCTACAGTGTGAAGAACAGTGAGGTGAAGGGAGCCCTGAAACGGTGGCTGG
GGACGTGTGTAAACATAAAACACCAGCAAAATGAGGCCCACAGGTCAAGA
